>Addgene plasmid #148687 | pT7-EGFP-C1-Hs4E-T_AF | addgene full sequence | sequence record 426377 | Addgene NGS Result
CGTTACATAACTTACGGTAAATGGCCCGCCTGGCTGACCGCCCAACGACCCCCGCCCATTGACGTCAATA
ATGACGTATGTTCCCATAGTAACGCCAATAGGGACTTTCCATTGACGTCAATGGGTGGAGTATTTACGGT
AAACTGCCCACTTGGCAGTACATCAAGTGTATCATATGCCAAGTACGCCCCCTATTGACGTCAATGACGG
TAAATGGCCCGCCTGGCATTATGCCCAGTACATGACCTTATGGGACTTTCCTACTTGGCAGTACATCTAC
GTATTAGTCATCGCTATTACCATGGTGATGCGGTTTTGGCAGTACATCAATGGGCGTGGATAGCGGTTTG
ACTCACGGGGATTTCCAAGTCTCCACCCCATTGACGTCAATGGGAGTTTGTTTTGGCACCAAAATCAACG
GGACTTTCCAAAATGTCGTAACAACTCCGCCCCATTGACGCAAATGGGCGGTAGGCGTGTACGGTGGGAG
GTCTATATAAGCAGAGCTCTCTGGCTAACTAGAGAACCCACTGCTTACTGGCTTATCGAAATTAATACGA
CTCACTATAGGGAGACCCAAGCTCTAGCGCTACCGGTCGCCACCATGGTGAGCAAGGGCGAGGAGCTGTT
CACCGGGGTGGTGCCCATCCTGGTCGAGCTGGACGGCGACGTAAACGGCCACAAGTTCAGCGTGTCCGGC
GAGGGCGAGGGCGATGCCACCTACGGCAAGCTGACCCTGAAGTTCATCTGCACCACCGGCAAGCTGCCCG
TGCCCTGGCCCACCCTCGTGACCACCCTGACCTACGGCGTGCAGTGCTTCAGCCGCTACCCCGACCACAT
GAAGCAGCACGACTTCTTCAAGTCCGCCATGCCCGAAGGCTACGTCCAGGAGCGCACCATCTTCTTCAAG
GACGACGGCAACTACAAGACCCGCGCCGAGGTGAAGTTCGAGGGCGACACCCTGGTGAACCGCATCGAGC
TGAAGGGCATCGACTTCAAGGAGGACGGCAACATCCTGGGGCACAAGCTGGAGTACAACTACAACAGCCA
CAACGTCTATATCATGGCCGACAAGCAGAAGAACGGCATCAAGGTGAACTTCAAGATCCGCCACAACATC
GAGGACGGCAGCGTGCAGCTCGCCGACCACTACCAGCAGAACACCCCCATCGGCGACGGCCCCGTGCTGC
TGCCCGACAACCACTACCTGAGCACCCAGTCCGCCCTGAGCAAAGACCCCAACGAGAAGCGCGATCACAT
GGTCCTGCTGGAGTTCGTGACCGCCGCCGGGATCACTCTCGGCATGGACGAGCTGTACAAGTCCGGACTC
AGATCTCGAGCTCAAGCTTCGATGGATAGGAGAAGTATGGGTGAAACAGAAAGTGGAGATGCTTTCCTTG
ACCTGAAGAAGCCTCCTGCCTCCAAATGCCCCCATCGCTATACAAAAGAAGAACTCTTGGATATAAAAGA
ACTCCCCCATTCCAAACAGAGGCCTTCATGCCTTTCTGAAAAATATGACAGTGATGGTGTCTGGGACCCT
GAGAAGTGGCATGCCTCTCTCTACCCAGCTTCAGGGCGGAGCTCACCAGTGGAAAGTCTGAAGAAAGAGT
TGGATACAGACCGGCCTTCCCTGGTGCGCAGGATAGTAGATCCACGAGAGCGTGTGAAAGAAGATGACTT
AGATGTTGTTCTCAGCCCTCAGAGACGGAGCTTTGGAGGGGGCTGCCACGTGACAGCCGCTGTTAGCTCC
CGGCGCTCAGGAAGTCCATTAGAGAAAGATAGTGATGGGCTTCGTCTGCTTGGTGGACGTAGGATTGGCA
GTGGGAGGATAATCTCTGCCCGGACCTTTGAGAAGGATCACCGTCTTAGCGATAAGGACCTGCGGGACTT
GAGAGACAGAGACCGAGAGAGGGACTTCAAGGACAAGCGTTTCAGGAGAGAGTTTGGAGATAGTAAGCGT
GTCTTTGGTGAGCGTAGAAGAAATGATTCTTACACAGAAGAAGAACCAGAGTGGTTCTCTGCTGGACCCA
CAAGTCAGTCTGAAACCATCGAACTGACTGGCTTTGATGATAAGATACTAGAAGAAGATCACAAAGGGAG
AAAAAGAACAAGGCGACGGACAGCCTCTGTGAAGGAAGGTATAGTAGAGTGCAATGGAGGAGTGGCCGAA
GAGGATGAAGTGGAGGTCATCCTTGCACAGGAGCCTGCGGCTGATCAGGAAGTGCCAAGGGATGCTGTCT
TGCCTGAGCAGTCCCCAGGAGACTTTGACTTTAATGAGTTCTTTAACCTTGATAAGGTGCCATGCTTGGC
TTCGATGATAGAAGATGTTTTGGGAGAAGGGTCAGTCTCTGCCAGTCGGTTCAGTAGGTGGTTCTCTAAC
CCGAGCAGATCAGGAAGCCGATCCAGCAGTCTTGGGTCAACACCACATGAAGAGCTAGAGAGACTTGCAG
GTCTGGAGCAAGCCATCCTCTCTCCTGGACAGAACTCGGGGAATTACTTTGCTCCTATACCATTGGAAGA
CCATGCTGAAAATAAAGTGGATATTTTAGAAATGCTACAGAAAGCCAAAGTGGATTTGAAACCTCTTCTT
TCCAGCCTTTCTGCAAATAAAGAAAAACTTAAAGAAAGCTCACATTCAGGGGTTGTGCTTTCAGTGGAGG
AGGTAGAAGCAGGTCTGAAGGGCTTGAAGGTTGACCAGCAAGTGAAGAATTCAACTCCCTTCATGGCAGA
ACACCTAGAAGAGACCTTGAGTGCCGTAACCAACAATCGACAACTGAAGAAAGACGGAGACATGACTGCG
TTCAACAAGCTAGTGAGCACAATGAAGGCAAGTGGGACTTTGCCTTCTCAGCCCAAAGTCAGCCGAAACC
TTGAAAGCCATTTGATGTCCCCTGCTGAGATTCCAGGCCAGCCTGTCCCTAAGAACATCCTGCAGGAACT
TCTGGGTCAACCAGTTCAGAGACCTGCTTCTTCCAATCTTCTGAGTGGCCTTATGGGGAGCTTGGAGCCT
ACAACATCTTTACTGGGCCAAAGAGCACCCTCTCCTCCCTTGTCACAGGTGTTTCAAACTCGAGCAGCCT
CAGCTGACTACCTTCGCCCAAGAATACCATCACCAATTGGTTTCACACCAGGACCACAGCAGCTACTCGG
AGATCCATTCCAAGGCATGCGCAAACCCATGAGCCCCATCACAGCCCAGATGAGCCAGCTGGAGTTGCAA
CAGGCAGCTTTAGAAGGGCTGGCCTTGCCACATGACCTTGCTGTACAGGCAGCAAACTTCTACCAGCCTG
GTTTTGGCAAACCACAGGTGGACAGAACCAGAGATGGATTCAGAAACAGGCAACAGCGAGTGACCAAGTC
ACCAGCACCCGTGCATCGAGGGAATTCCTCTTCCCCTGCCCCTGCTGCCTCCATCACAAGCATGCTTTCT
CCTTCCTTTACCCCTACCTCAGTGATTCGTAAGATGTACGAGAGCAAAGAGAAAAGCAAGGAGGAGCCAG
CATCTGGAAAAGCAGCTCTTGGTGACAGTAAAGAGGATACTCAGAAGGCCAGTGAAGAAAACCTCCTGTC
ATCCAGCTCTGTACCCAGTGCCGATCGAGACTCTTCTCCCACTACAAATTCCAAACTGTCAGCATTACAG
AGGTCTTCGTGTTCCACCCCACTGTCCCAGGCCAACCGTTACACCAAAGAACAAGATTATCGACCTAAAG
CAACTGGGAGAAAAACACCCACCTTGGCATCCCCAGTTCCTACAACACCTTTTCTCCGCCCTGTCCACCA
AGTTCCCCTTGTCCCCCATGTCCCTATGGTTAGGCCTGCTCACCAGCTTCACCCAGGGTTGGTACAGAGG
ATGCTGGCCCAGGGAGTACATCCACAGCATCTTCCAAGTTTGCTCCAAACTGGTGTGCTTCCTCCTGGGA
TGGACTTGAGTCATTTACAGGGAATATCTGGCCCCATCCTGGGTCAGCCCTTTTACCCTTTACCTGCTGC
TAGTCACCCTCTCTTAAACCCTCGTCCTGGAACACCTCTGCATCTGGCAATGGTGCAACAGCAGCTACAG
CGCTCAGTTCTGCATCCTCCAGGCTCTGGTTCCCATGCAGCAGCTGTCAGCGTTCAGACAACCCCTCAGA
ACGTGCCCAGCCGGTCAGGCCTGCCCCACATGCACTCCCAGCTGGAGCATCGCCCCAGCCAGAGGAGCAG
CTCCCCTGTGGGCCTTGCCAAATGGTTTGGCTCAGATGTGCTACAGCAACCCCTGCCCTCCATGCCCGCC
AAAGTTATCAGTGTAGATGAATTGGAATACCGACAGTGAGGGCCCGGGATCCACCGGATCTAGATAACTG
ATCATAATCAGCCATACCACATTTGTAGAGGTTTTACTTGCTTTAAAAAACCTCCCACACCTCCCCCTGA
ACCTGAAACATAAAATGAATGCAATTGTTGTTGTTAACTTGTTTATTGCAGCTTATAATGGTTACAAATA
AAGCAATAGCATCACAAATTTCACAAATAAAGCATTTTTTTCACTGCATTCTAGTTGTGGTTTGTCCAAA
CTCATCAATGTATCTTAACGCGTAAATTGTAAGCGTTAATATTTTGTTAAAATTCGCGTTAAATTTTTGT
TAAATCAGCTCATTTTTTAACCAATAGGCCGAAATCGGCAAAATCCCTTATAAATCAAAAGAATAGACCG
AGATAGGGT
[37 nt withheld, positions 4700-4736]
AAAGAACGTGGACTCCAACGTCAAAGG
[49 nt withheld, positions 4764-4812]
T
[91 nt withheld, positions 4814-4904]
G
[124 nt withheld, positions 4906-5029]
CAGGTGGCACTTTTCGGGGAAATGTGCGCGGAACCCCTATTTGTTTATTTTTCTAAATACATTCAAATAT
GTATCCGCTCATGAGACAATAACCCTGATAAATGCTTCAATAATATTGAAAAAGGAAGAGTCCTGAGGCG
GAAAGAACCAGCTGTGGAATGTGTGTCAGTTAGGGTGTGGAAAGTCCCCAGGCTCCCCAGCAGGCAGAAG
TATGCAAAGCATGCATCTCAATTAGTCAGCAACCAGGTGTGGAAAGTCCCCAGGCTCCCCAGCAGGCAGA
AGTATGCAAAGCATGCATCTCAATTAGTCAGCAACCATAGTCCCGCCCCTAACTCCGCCCATCCCGCCCC
TAACTCCGCCCAGTTCCGCCCATTCTCCGCCCCATGGCTGACTAATTTTTTTTATTTATGCAGAGGCCGA
GGCCGCCTCGGCCTCTGAGCTATTCCAGAAGTAGTGAGGAGGCTTTTTTGGAGGCCTAGGCTTTTGCAAA
GATCGATCAAGAGACAGGATGAGGATCGTTTCGCATGATTGAACAAGATGGATTGCACGCAGGTTCTCCG
GCCGCTTGGGTGGAGAGGCTATTCGGCTATGACTGGGCACAACAGACAATCGGCTGCTCTGATGCCGCCG
TGTTCCGGCTGTCAGCGCAGGGGCGCCCGGTTCTTTTTGTCAAGACCGACCTGTCCGGTGCCCTGAATGA
ACTGCAAGACGAGGCAGCGCGGCTATCGTGGCTGGCCACGACGGGCGTTCCTTGCGCAGCTGTGCTCGAC
GTTGTCACTGAAGCGGGAAGGGACTGGCTGCTATTGGGCGAAGTGCCGGGGCAGGATCTCCTGTCATCTC
ACCTTGCTCCTGCCGAGAAAGTATCCATCATGGCTGATGCAATGCGGCGGCTGCATACGCTTGATCCGGC
TACCTGCCCATTCGACCACCAAGCGAAACATCGCATCGAGCGAGCACGTACTCGGATGGAAGCCGGTCTT
GTCGATCAGGATGATCTGGACGAAGAGCATCAGGGGCTCGCGCCAGCCGAACTGTTCGCCAGGCTCAAGG
CGAGCATGCCCGACGGCGAGGATCTCGTCGTGACCCATGGCGATGCCTGCTTGCCGAATATCATGGTGGA
AAATGGCCGCTTTTCTGGATTCATCGACTGTGGCCGGCTGGGTGTGGCGGACCGCTATCAGGACATAGCG
TTGGCTACCCGTGATATTGCTGAAGAGCTTGGCGGCGAATGGGCTGACCGCTTCCTCGTGCTTTACGGTA
TCGCCGCTCCCGATTCGCAGCGCATCGCCTTCTATCGCCTTCTTGACGAGTTCTTCTGAGCGGGACTCTG
GGGTTCGAAATGACCGACCAAGCGACGCCCAACCTGCCATCACGAGATTTCGATTCCACCGCCGCCTTCT
ATGAAAGGTTGGGCTTCGGAATCGTTTTCCGGGACGCCGGCTGGATGATCCTCCAGCGCGGGGATCTCAT
GCTGGAGTTCTTCGCCCACCCTAGGGGGAGGCTAACTGAAACACGGAAGGAGACAATACCGGAAGGAACC
CGCGCTATGACGGCAATAAAAAGACAGAATAAAACGCACGGTGTTGGGTCGTTTGTTCATAAACGCGGGG
TTCGGTCCCAGGGCTGGCACTCTGTCGATACCCCACCGAGACCCCATTGGGGCCAATACGCCCGCGTTTC
TTCCTTTTCCCCACCCCACCCCCCAAGTTCGGGTGAAGGCCCAGGGCTCGCAGCCAACGTCGGGGCGGCA
GGCCCTGCCATAGCCTCAGGTTACTCATATATACTTTAGATTGATTTAAAACTTCATTTTTAATTTAAAA
GGATCTAGGTGAAGATCCTTTTTGATAATCTCATGACCAAAATCCCTTAACGTGAGTTTTCGTTCCACTG
AGCGTCAGACCCCGTAGAAAAGATCAAAGGATCTTCTTGAGATCCTTTTTTTCTGCGCGTAATCTGCTGC
TTGCAAACAAAAAAACCACCGCTACCAGCGGTGGTTTGTTTGCCGGATCAAGAGCTACCAACTCTTTTTC
CGAAGGTAACTGGCTTCAGCAGAGCGCAGATACCAAATACTGTTCTTCTAGTGTAGCCGTAGTTAGGCCA
CCACTTCAAGAACTCTGTAGCACCGCCTACATACCTCGCTCTGCTAATCCTGTTACCAGTGGCTGCTGCC
AGTGGCGATAAGTCGTGTCTTACCGGGTTGGACTCAAGACGATAGTTACCGGATAAGGCGCAGCGGTCGG
GCTGAACGGGGGGTTCGTGCACACAGCCCAGCTTGGAGCGAACGACCTACACCGAACTGAGATACCTACA
GCGTGAGCTATGAGAAAGCGCCACGCTTCCCGAAGGGAGAAAGGCGGACAGGTATCCGGTAAGCGGCAGG
GTCGGAACAGGAGAGCGCACGAGGGAGCTTCCAGGGGGAAACGCCTGGTATCTTTATAGTCCTGTCGGGT
TTCGCCACCTCTGACTTGAGCGTCGATTTTTGTGATGCTCGTCAGGGGGGCGGAGCCTATGGAAAAACGC
CAGCAACGCGGCCTTTTTACGGTTCCTGGCCTTTTGCTGGCCTTTTGCTCACATGTTCTTTCCTGCGTTA
TCCCCTGATTCTGTGGATAACCGTATTACCGCCATGCATTAGTTATTAATAGTAATCAATTACGGGGTCA
TTAGTTCATAGCCCATATATGGAGTTCCG
Features (pLannotate 1.2.2; 19 found; start..end, strand, type, name):
      1..304     +  enhancer       CMV enhancer: human cytomegalovirus immediate early enhancer
    305..508     +  promoter       CMV promoter: human cytomegalovirus (CMV) immediate early promoter
    504..537     +  LTR            5' LTR (truncated) (fragment): truncated 5' long terminal repeat (LTR) from HIV-1
    553..571     +  promoter       T7 promoter: promoter for bacteriophage T7 RNA polymerase
    605..1321    +  CDS            EGFP: EGFP is a basic (constitutively fluorescent) green fluorescent protein published in 1996, derived from Aequorea victoria. It is reported to be a rapidly-maturing weak dimer with moderate acid sensitivity.
   1322..1352    +  misc_feature   MCS (fragment): multiple cloning site
   1352..4306    +  CDS            EIF4ENIF1: 4ET_HUMAN - Experimental evidence at protein level: Swiss-Prot protein existence level 1. EIF4E-binding protein that regulates translation and stability of mRNAs in processing bodies (P-bodies) (PubMed:16157702, PubMed:24335285, PubMed:27342281, PubMed:32354837). Plays a key role in P-bodies to coordinate the storage of translationally inactive mRNAs in the cytoplasm and prevent their degradation (PubMed:24335285, PubMed:32354837). Acts as a binding platform for multiple RNA-binding proteins: promotes deadenylation of mRNAs via its interaction with the CCR4-NOT complex, and blocks decapping vi
   4310..4327    +  misc_feature   MCS (fragment): multiple cloning site
   4339..4423    +  CDS            large T antigen (fragment): large T antigen from SV40 (simian virus 40)
   4446..4567    +  polyA_signal   SV40 poly(A) signal: SV40 polyadenylation signal
   4601..5029    -  rep_origin     f1 ori (sequence partly withheld): f1 bacteriophage origin of replication; arrow indicates direction of (+) strand synthesis
   5056..5160    +  promoter       AmpR promoter: bla
   5162..5519    +  promoter       SV40 promoter: SV40 enhancer and early promoter
   5554..6348    +  CDS            NeoR/KanR: aminoglycoside phosphotransferase from Tn5; aph(3')-II (or nptII); confers resistance to neomycin, kanamycin, and G418 (Geneticin®)
   6369..6521    +  CDS            ble (fragment): BLE_KLEPN - Experimental evidence at protein level: Swiss-Prot protein existence level 1. Binding protein with a strong affinity to the bleomycin family of antibiotics. Binds to CL990; an antimitotic-antibiotic compound. From Klebsiella pneumoniae.
   6580..6627    +  polyA_signal   HSV TK poly(A) signal: herpes simplex virus thymidine kinase polyadenylation signal (Cole and Stacy, 1985)
   6718..6734    -  polyA_signal   bGH poly(A) signal (fragment): bovine growth hormone polyadenylation signal
   6956..7544    +  rep_origin     ori: high-copy-number ColE1/pMB1/pBR322/pUC origin of replication
   7659..7718    +  enhancer       CMV enhancer (fragment): human cytomegalovirus immediate early enhancer
