[The description below was written by a language model from this plasmid's Addgene catalogue record and pLannotate feature annotations shown in this document.]
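Description:
pT7-EGFP-C1-Hs4E-T_AF is a 7.7 kb mammalian expression plasmid encoding human 4E-T (eIF4E transporter, gene EIF4ENIF1) as an N-terminal EGFP fusion. The catalogue lists the backbone as unknown, but the name and feature layout are consistent with an EGFP-C1-type vector into which a T7 promoter has been added. The CMV immediate-early enhancer and promoter drive transcription in mammalian cells. A bacteriophage T7 promoter lies between the CMV promoter and the EGFP start, which would in principle also allow transcription by T7 RNA polymerase. The EGFP coding sequence is followed by a short remnant of the multiple cloning site that serves as a linker and then by the 4E-T open reading frame, which the depositor derived from the NCBI reference transcript. An SV40 polyadenylation signal terminates the transcript.

The plasmid is maintained at high copy in E. coli through a ColE1/pUC-type origin and selected with kanamycin. The NeoR/KanR (Tn5 aminoglycoside phosphotransferase) gene is preceded by both a bacterial bla promoter and the SV40 early promoter and is followed by an HSV TK polyadenylation signal, so the same marker can confer G418 resistance in mammalian cells. An f1 origin is also present. Several short annotations (HIV-1 LTR, large T antigen, ble and bGH poly(A) fragments) are probably incidental matches to backbone sequence rather than functional elements.

4E-T is an eIF4E-binding protein that regulates the translation and stability of mRNAs in P-bodies. The fluorescent fusion suits localisation or GFP-based interaction studies in transfected human cells, although the record states the purpose only as mammalian expression of Hs4E-T. The meaning of the "_AF" suffix is not explained.
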