Addgene plasmid #148687: pT7-EGFP-C1-Hs4E-T_AF
Purpose: Mammalian Expression of Hs4E-T
Depositing lab: Elisa Izaurralde. Publication: GIGYF1/2 proteins use auxiliary sequences to selectively bind to 4EHP and repress target mRNA expression. Peter D, Weber R, Sandmeir F, Wohlbold L, Helms S, Bawankar P, Valkov E, Igreja C, Izaurralde E. Genes Dev. 2017 Jun 1;31(11):1147-1161. doi: 10.1101/gad.299420.117. Epub 2017 Jul 11. PubMed 28698298.
Backbone
  Vector backbone: Unknown
  Vector type: Mammalian Expression
Growth in bacteria
  Bacterial resistance: Kanamycin, 50 μg/mL
  Growth temperature: 37°C
  Growth strain: DH5alpha
  Copy number: High Copy
Gene/Insert
  Gene/Insert name: Hs4E-T
  Species: H. sapiens (human)
  Entrez Gene: EIF4ENIF1 (a.k.a. 4E-T, Clast4)
  Cloning method: Unknown
Terms and licenses: Academic/Nonprofit Terms; Industry Terms: Not Available to Industry
Depositor comments: ORF extracted from NCBI: NM_019843.3 Plasmids from this collection were made available to the research community and donated after the lab closed. Please note that the sequence provided by the depositing laboratory may be theoretical/predicted or based on Sanger sequencing results. There may be discrepancies between sequencing results obtained by Addgene and the depositor sequence. If an Addgene verified sequence is not available, please contact before placing your order to request that our lab fully sequence the plasmid.
How to cite: pT7-EGFP-C1-Hs4E-T_AF was a gift from Elisa Izaurralde (Addgene plasmid # 148687 ; http://n2t.net/addgene:148687 ; RRID:Addgene_148687)
